Addgene plasmid #115435: pRPL28(H39L) SpHIS5 (pNTI665)
Purpose: Expresses H39L RPL28 from HIS3 yeast plasmid
Depositing lab: Nicholas Ingolia. Depositing organization: University of California, Berkeley. Publication: An Accessible Continuous-Culture Turbidostat for Pooled Analysis of Complex Libraries. McGeachy AM, Meacham ZA, Ingolia NT. ACS Synth Biol. 2019 Apr 19;8(4):844-856. doi: 10.1021/acssynbio.8b00529. Epub 2019 Apr 2. PubMed 30908907.
Backbone
  Vector backbone: pFA6a
  Backbone size w/o insert (bp): 2500
  Total vector size (bp): 5527
  Modifications to backbone: Yeast ARS/CEN
  Vector type: Yeast Expression
  Selectable markers: HIS3
Growth in bacteria
  Bacterial resistance: Ampicillin, 100 μg/mL
  Growth temperature: 37°C
  Growth strain: DH5alpha
  Copy number: High Copy
Gene/Insert 1
  Gene/Insert name: RPL28
  Species: S. cerevisiae (budding yeast)
  Insert size (bp): 1721
  Mutation: H39L; MfeI site in intron
  GenBank ID: NM_001180968
  Entrez Gene: RPL28 (a.k.a. YGL103W, CYH2)
  Promoter: endogenous
  Cloning method: Gibson Cloning
  Sequencing primers: 5′ N/A; 3′ N/A
Gene/Insert 2
  Gene/Insert name: HIS5
  Species: S. pombe (fission yeast)
  Insert size (bp): 1275
  Promoter: ashbya gospii TEF1
  Cloning method: Unknown
  Sequencing primers: 5′ N/A; 3′ N/A
Terms and licenses: Academic/Nonprofit Terms; Industry Terms: Not Available to Industry
How to cite: pRPL28(H39L) SpHIS5 (pNTI665) was a gift from Nicholas Ingolia (Addgene plasmid # 115435 ; http://n2t.net/addgene:115435 ; RRID:Addgene_115435)
