[The description below was written by a language model from this plasmid's Addgene catalogue record and pLannotate feature annotations shown in this document.]
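Description:
pRPL28(H39L) SpHIS5 (pNTI665) is a low-copy yeast expression plasmid built on the pFA6a backbone, to which a CEN6/ARS element has been added so that it replicates autonomously and segregates stably as a centromeric plasmid in Saccharomyces cerevisiae. In E. coli it is maintained through a high-copy ColE1/pUC-type origin with ampicillin selection from the β-lactamase gene. Short rop, bom and lacI fragments, along with flanking SP6 and T7 promoters, are backbone remnants. The catalogue lists a total size of 5,527 bp. Both full sequence records, from the depositor and from the repository's sequencing, are about 6.2 kb and give essentially identical feature maps, so the catalogue figure appears to be an underestimate.

The main payload is a genomic copy of S. cerevisiae RPL28 (also called CYH2), which encodes a large-subunit ribosomal protein. It is expressed from its endogenous promoter and carries the H39L substitution plus an MfeI site engineered into the intron. The annotation marks only the larger coding exon as an RPL28 fragment, consistent with an intron-containing gene, and an ADH1 terminator lies downstream. The second cassette is the standard pFA6a-style marker: Schizosaccharomyces pombe his5 between the Ashbya gossypii TEF promoter and terminator. This gene complements S. cerevisiae his3 mutations and allows selection by histidine prototrophy.

RPL28/CYH2 is the classic locus at which mutations alter sensitivity to cycloheximide, but the record does not describe the phenotype of H39L. It states only that the plasmid expresses this variant from a HIS3-selectable yeast plasmid. The associated publication concerns a continuous-culture turbidostat for pooled analysis of complex libraries.
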