Features (pLannotate 1.2.2; 14 found; start..end, strand, type, name):
    215..803     -  rep_origin     ori: high-copy-number ColE1/pMB1/pBR322/pUC origin of replication
    974..1834    -  CDS            AmpR: β-lactamase; bla; confers resistance to ampicillin, carbenicillin, and related antibiotics
   1835..1939    -  promoter       AmpR promoter: bla
   2034..2069    +  CDS            rop (fragment): Rop protein, which maintains plasmids at low copy number; rop
   2171..2222    +  misc_feature   bom (fragment): basis of mobility region from pBR322
   2285..2303    +  promoter       SP6 promoter: promoter for bacteriophage SP6 RNA polymerase
   2349..2852    +  misc_feature   CEN/ARS: S. cerevisiae CEN6 centromere fused to an autonomously replicating sequence
   4006..4407    +  CDS            RPL28 (fragment): RL28_YEAST - Also known as CYH2. Experimental evidence at protein level: Swiss-Prot protein existence level 1. Component of the ribosome, a large ribonucleoprotein complex responsible for the synthesis of proteins in the cell. The small ribosomal subunit (SSU) binds messenger RNAs (mRNAs) and translates the encoded message by selecting cognate aminoacyl-transfer RNA (tRNA) molecules. The large subunit (LSU) contains the ribosomal catalytic site termed the peptidyl transferase center (PTC), which catalyzes the formation of peptide bonds, thereby polymerizing the amino acids delivered by tRNAs i
   4590..4777    +  terminator     ADH1 terminator: S. cerevisiae ADH1; transcription terminator for the S. cerevisiae alcohol dehydrogenase 1 (ADH1) gene
   4852..5195    +  promoter       TEF promoter: Ashbya gossypii TEF promoter
   5196..5849    +  CDS            S. pombe his5: imidazoleglycerol-phosphate dehydratase, required for histidine biosynthesis; Schizosaccharomyces pombe his5; yeast auxotrophic marker; corresponds to S. cerevisiae HIS3
   5855..6052    +  terminator     TEF terminator: Ashbya gossypii TEF terminator
   6157..6175    -  promoter       T7 promoter: promoter for bacteriophage T7 RNA polymerase
   6197..32      -  CDS            lacI (fragment) (across the origin): lac repressor; lacI; The lac repressor binds to the lac operator to inhibit transcription in E. coli. This inhibition can be relieved by adding lactose or isopropyl-β-D-thiogalactopyranoside (IPTG).
>Addgene plasmid #115435 | pRPL28(H39L) SpHIS5 (pNTI665) | depositor full sequence | sequence record 217458 | pRPL28(H39L) SpHIS5 (pNTI665) sequence 6218 bps
GCGCGGGGAGAGGCGGTTTGCGTATTGGGCGCTCTTCCGCTTCCTCGCTCACTGACTCGCTGCGCTCGGT
CGTTCGGCTGCGGCGAGCGGTATCAGCTCACTCAAAGGCGGTAATACGGTTATCCACAGAATCAGGGGAT
AACGCAGGAAAGAACATGTGAGCAAAAGGCCAGCAAAAGGCCAGGAACCGTAAAAAGGCCGCGTTGCTGG
CGTTTTTCCATAGGCTCCGCCCCCCTGACGAGCATCACAAAAATCGACGCTCAAGTCAGAGGTGGCGAAA
CCCGACAGGACTATAAAGATACCAGGCGTTTCCCCCTGGAAGCTCCCTCGTGCGCTCTCCTGTTCCGACC
CTGCCGCTTACCGGATACCTGTCCGCCTTTCTCCCTTCGGGAAGCGTGGCGCTTTCTCAATGCTCACGCT
GTAGGTATCTCAGTTCGGTGTAGGTCGTTCGCTCCAAGCTGGGCTGTGTGCACGAACCCCCCGTTCAGCC
CGACCGCTGCGCCTTATCCGGTAACTATCGTCTTGAGTCCAACCCGGTAAGACACGACTTATCGCCACTG
GCAGCAGCCACTGGTAACAGGATTAGCAGAGCGAGGTATGTAGGCGGTGCTACAGAGTTCTTGAAGTGGT
GGCCTAACTACGGCTACACTAGAAGGACAGTATTTGGTATCTGCGCTCTGCTGAAGCCAGTTACCTTCGG
AAAAAGAGTTGGTAGCTCTTGATCCGGCAAACAAACCACCGCTGGTAGCGGTGGTTTTTTTGTTTGCAAG
CAGCAGATTACGCGCAGAAAAAAAGGATCTCAAGAAGATCCTTTGATCTTTTCTACGGGGTCTGACGCTC
AGTGGAACGAAAACTCACGTTAAGGGATTTTGGTCATGAGATTATCAAAAAGGATCTTCACCTAGATCCT
TTTAAATTAAAAATGAAGTTTTAAATCAATCTAAAGTATATATGAGTAAACTTGGTCTGACAGTTACCAA
TGCTTAATCAGTGAGGCACCTATCTCAGCGATCTGTCTATTTCGTTCATCCATAGTTGCCTGACTCCCCG
TCGTGTAGATAACTACGATACGGGAGGGCTTACCATCTGGCCCCAGTGCTGCAATGATACCGCGAGACCC
ACGCTCACCGGCTCCAGATTTATCAGCAATAAACCAGCCAGCCGGAAGGGCCGAGCGCAGAAGTGGTCCT
GCAACTTTATCCGCCTCCATCCAGTCTATTAATTGTTGCCGGGAAGCTAGAGTAAGTAGTTCGCCAGTTA
ATAGTTTGCGCAACGTTGTTGCCATTGCTACAGGCATCGTGGTGTCACGCTCGTCGTTTGGTATGGCTTC
ATTCAGCTCCGGTTCCCAACGATCAAGGCGAGTTACATGATCCCCCATGTTGTGCAAAAAAGCGGTTAGC
TCCTTCGGTCCTCCGATCGTTGTCAGAAGTAAGTTGGCCGCAGTGTTATCACTCATGGTTATGGCAGCAC
TGCATAATTCTCTTACTGTCATGCCATCCGTAAGATGCTTTTCTGTGACTGGTGAGTACTCAACCAAGTC
ATTCTGAGAATAGTGTATGCGGCGACCGAGTTGCTCTTGCCCGGCGTCAATACGGGATAATACCGCGCCA
CATAGCAGAACTTTAAAAGTGCTCATCATTGGAAAACGTTCTTCGGGGCGAAAACTCTCAAGGATCTTAC
CGCTGTTGAGATCCAGTTCGATGTAACCCACTCGTGCACCCAACTGATCTTCAGCATCTTTTACTTTCAC
CAGCGTTTCTGGGTGAGCAAAAACAGGAAGGCAAAATGCCGCAAAAAAGGGAATAAGGGCGACACGGAAA
TGTTGAATACTCATACTCTTCCTTTTTCAATATTATTGAAGCATTTATCAGGGTTATTGTCTCATGAGCG
GATACATATTTGAATGTATTTAGAAAAATAAACAAATAGGGGTTCCGCGCACATTTCCCCGAAAAGTGCC
ACCTGACGTCTAAGAAACCATTATTATCATGACATTAACCTATAAAAATAGGCGTATCACGAGGCCCTTT
CGTCTCGCGCGTTTCGGTGATGACGGTGAAAACCTCTGACACATGCAGCTCCCGGAGACGGTCACAGCTT
GTCTGTAAGCGGATGCCGGGAGCAGACAAGCCCGTCAGGGCGCGTCAGCGGGTGTTGGCGGGTGTCGGGG
CTGGCTTAACTATGCGGCATCAGAGCAGATTGTACTGAGAGTGCACCATATGGACATATTGTCGTTAGAA
CGCGGCTACAATTAATACATAACCTTATGTATCATACACATACGATTTAGGTGACACTATAGAACGCGGC
CGCCAGCTGAAGCTTCGTACGCTGCAGGGGTCCTTTTCATCACGTGCTATAAAAATAATTATAATTTAAA
TTTTTTAATATAAATATATAAATTAAAAATAGAAAGTAAAAAAAGAAATTAAAGAAAAAATAGTTTTTGT
TTTCCGAAGATGTAAAAGACTCTAGGGGGATCGCCAACAAATACTACCTTTTATCTTGCTCTTCCTGCTC
TCAGGTATTAATGCCGAATTGTTTCATCTTGTCTGTGTAGAAGACCACACACGAAAATCCTGTGATTTTA
CATTTTACTTATCGTTAATCGAATGTATATCTATTTAATCTGCTTTTCTTGTCTAATAAATATATATGTA
AAGTACGCTTTTTGTTGAAATTTTTTAAACCTTTGTTTATTTTTTTTTCTTCATTCCGTAACTCTTCTAC
CTTCTTTATTTACTTTCTAAAATCCAAATACAAAACATAAAAATAAATAAACACAGAGTAAATTCCCAAA
TTATTCCATCATTAAAAGATACGAGGCGCGTGTAAGTTACAGGCAAGCGATCCGTCCGGATCCAAATTAT
GCCACCGTTACCTTACGTTTCATGGTTAATCATCGTTTACTGCCGCCTATGAGCGTAAGCTAATGTTATA
AAGAAACAAGCTATAATATTGTTAAATATAGTTGATCAACAGCATTGTAATGATTACAAGAGACGAGGTG
GAATGAACCTTATGAAATGCGTATTATATATAAACTGTAATAAGAGCTAAGTTGAATTGAAATCTACGAT
ACTTGATGTTGACATTATAGCACTAGTTCCCAGGAAACCCTTTCGAAAAACACAGCAAAAACAAGAGTAC
TGTAACCAATGTAACATCTGTACACCAGGGACCCACACATTACCAAAATCAAAATTATTTTTCTAATGCC
TGTTATTTTTCCTATTTTTCCTCTGGCGCGTGAATAGCCCGCAGAGACGCAAACAATTTTCCTCGCAGTT
TTTCGCTTGTTTAATGCGTATTTTCCCAGATAGGTTCAAACCTTTCATCTGTATCCCGTATATTTAAGAT
GGCGTTTGCTTTCTCCGTTGATTTTTTTCCTTCTTAGTGATTTTTTTGCATTAAATCCCAGAACAATCAT
CCAACTAATCAAGAATGCCTTCCAGATTCACTAAGACTAGAAAGCACAGAGGTCACGTCTCAGGTATGTA
GTTCCATTTGGAAGAGGGAATGAAAGAACCAAGACGGTGACTTTTTTTTTAGTGTTGTGCAACCAATATG
TCGTGTGTATATCATGGTACAGGAGAATGTCAATCAGCTAAGTGTACTCAACATATTTCTTTGTGTTTTG
ATTGCGAACTTTGTATTACCATCTCACTGTTGAGACGGCTTATTTGAGGTAATAGCTCGAGTAAATGTAC
TCTTCCATCGCAAACTGAGCAAAAAGAAAGTGTGCATAGCCTTTGTCATACTTCTCCTTTATTATACCAT
GATATTCAGAACAGTCATACTGTCTACTCATTTTACGGCTATAAAAGGTAACTTTCATTTAGATTATGGA
AAGCACTAATTATCGCTGTATCAATTGAAATGGTTGTAGAGAGCGCAATTATGAAAAAGAGTTACCACGT
TTCTTTTGTTTCGATAAAATGTCCAGTTGAAAACCTGTTTTACTAACGATTTAAAAATTGTATTTCATTA
CAATATTTTTTTTGTACAGCCGGTAAAGGTCGTATCGGTAAGCACAGAAAGCACCCCGGTGGTAGAGGTA
TGGCCGGTGGTCAATTGCACCACAGAATTAACATGGATAAATACCATCCAGGTTATTTCGGTAAGGTTGG
TATGAGATACTTCCACAAGCAACAAGCTCATTTCTGGAAGCCAGTCTTGAACTTGGACAAATTGTGGACA
TTGATCCCAGAAGACAAGAGAGACCAATACTTGAAATCTGCTTCTAAGGAAACTGCTCCAGTTATTGACA
CTTTGGCAGCCGGTTACGGTAAGATCTTGGGTAAGGGTAGAATTCCAAATGTTCCAGTTATCGTCAAAGC
TAGATTCGTCTCCAAGTTGGCTGAAGAAAAAATCAGAGCTGCTGGTGGTGTTGTTGAATTGATCGCTTAA
GCGCATCAACAAAAACTCTATGTATTTTCCAATAAATTATATATCTTCAGTTTAATCTAATTCAACATCT
ACTTCTGTATTATTTCTATCACCCATTTTCACCGTTTTTTCGTCTTGTCTATTTTGAAGTTACCAGTGGC
AGATCCCAACGCTTTTATCGCGCTAGCACTTCTAAATAAGCGAATTTCTTATGATTTATGATTTTTATTA
TTAAATAAGTTATAAAAAAAATAAGTGTATACAAATTTTAAAGTGACTCTTAGGTTTTAAAACGAAAATT
CTTATTCTTGAGTAACTCTTTCCTGTAGGTCAGGTTGCTTTCTCAGGTATAGTATGAGGTCGCTCTTATT
GACCACACCTCTACCGGCAGATCCGCTAGGGATAACAGGGTAATATAGATCTGTTTAGCTTGCCTCGTCC
CCGCCGGGTCACCCGGCCAGCGACATGGAGGCCCAGAATACCCTCCTTGACAGTCTTGACGTGCGCAGCT
CAGGGGCATGATGTGACTGTCGCCCGTACATTTAGCCCATACATCCCCATGTATAATCATTTGCATCCAT
ACATTTTGATGGCCGCACGGCGCGAAGCAAAAATTACGGCTCCTCGCTGCAGACCTGCGAGCAGGGAAAC
GCTCCCCTCACAGACGCGTTGAATTGTCCCCACGCCGCGCCCCTGTAGAGAAATATAAAAGGTTAGGATT
TGCCACTGAGGTTCTTCTTTCATATACTTCCTTTTAAAATCTTGCTAGGATACAGTTCTCACATCACATC
CGAACATAAACAACCATGGGTAGGAGGGCTTTTGTAGAAAGAAATACGAACGAAACGAAAATCAGCGTTG
CCATCGCTTTGGACAAAGCTCCCTTACCTGAAGAGTCGAATTTTATTGATGAACTTATAACTTCCAAGCA
TACAAACCAAAAGGGAGAACAAGTAATCCAAGTAGACACGGGAATTGGATTCTTGGATCACATGTATCAT
GCACTGGCTAAACATGCAGGCTGGAGCTTACGACTTTACTCAAGAGGTGATTTAATCATCGATGATCATC
ACACTGCAGAAGATACTGCTATTGCACTTGGTATTGCATTCAAGCAGGCTATGAGTAACTTTGCCGGCGT
TAAAAGATTTGGACATGCTTATTGTCCACTTGACGAAGCTCTTTCTAGAAGCGTAGTTGACTTGTCGGGA
CGGCCCTATGCTGTTATCGATTTGGGATTAAAGCGTGAAAAGGTTGGGGAATTGTCCTGTGAAATGATCC
CTCACTTACTATATTCCTTTTCGGTAGCAGCTGGAATTACTTTGCATGTTACCTGCTTATATGGTAGTAA
TGACCATCATCGTGCTGAAAGCGCTTTTAAATCTCTGGCTGTTGCCATGCGCGCGGCTACTAGTCTTACT
GGAAGTTCTGAAGTCCCAAGCACGAAGGGAGTGTTGTAAAGAGTACTGACAATAAAAAGATTCTTGTTTT
CAAGAACTTGTCATTTGTATAGTTTTTTTATATTGTAGTTGTTCTATTTTAATCAAATGTTAGCGTGATT
TATATTTTTTTTCGCCTCGACATCATCTGCCCAGATGCGAAGTTAAGTGCGCAGAAAGTAATATCATGCG
TCAATCGTATGTGAATGCTGGTCGCTATACTGCTGTCGATTCGATACTAACGCCGCCATCCAGTTTAAAC
GAGCTCGAATTCATCGATGATATCAGATCCACTAGTGGCCTATGCGGCCGCGGATCTGCCGGTCTCCCTA
TAGTGAGTCGTATTAATTTCGATAAGCCAGGTTAACCTGCATTAATGAATCGGCCAAC
