Features (pLannotate 1.2.2; 14 found; start..end, strand, type, name):
    215..803     -  rep_origin     ori: high-copy-number ColE1/pMB1/pBR322/pUC origin of replication
    974..1834    -  CDS            AmpR: β-lactamase; bla; confers resistance to ampicillin, carbenicillin, and related antibiotics
   1835..1939    -  promoter       AmpR promoter: bla
   2034..2069    +  CDS            rop (fragment): Rop protein, which maintains plasmids at low copy number; rop
   2171..2222    +  misc_feature   bom (fragment): basis of mobility region from pBR322
   2285..2303    +  promoter       SP6 promoter: promoter for bacteriophage SP6 RNA polymerase
   2347..2850    +  misc_feature   CEN/ARS: S. cerevisiae CEN6 centromere fused to an autonomously replicating sequence
   4004..4405    +  CDS            RPL28 (fragment): RL28_YEAST - Also known as CYH2. Experimental evidence at protein level: Swiss-Prot protein existence level 1. Component of the ribosome, a large ribonucleoprotein complex responsible for the synthesis of proteins in the cell. The small ribosomal subunit (SSU) binds messenger RNAs (mRNAs) and translates the encoded message by selecting cognate aminoacyl-transfer RNA (tRNA) molecules. The large subunit (LSU) contains the ribosomal catalytic site termed the peptidyl transferase center (PTC), which catalyzes the formation of peptide bonds, thereby polymerizing the amino acids delivered by tRNAs i
   4588..4775    +  terminator     ADH1 terminator: S. cerevisiae ADH1; transcription terminator for the S. cerevisiae alcohol dehydrogenase 1 (ADH1) gene
   4850..5193    +  promoter       TEF promoter: Ashbya gossypii TEF promoter
   5194..5847    +  CDS            S. pombe his5: imidazoleglycerol-phosphate dehydratase, required for histidine biosynthesis; Schizosaccharomyces pombe his5; yeast auxotrophic marker; corresponds to S. cerevisiae HIS3
   5853..6050    +  terminator     TEF terminator: Ashbya gossypii TEF terminator
   6155..6173    -  promoter       T7 promoter: promoter for bacteriophage T7 RNA polymerase
   6195..32      -  CDS            lacI (fragment) (across the origin): lac repressor; lacI; The lac repressor binds to the lac operator to inhibit transcription in E. coli. This inhibition can be relieved by adding lactose or isopropyl-β-D-thiogalactopyranoside (IPTG).
>Addgene plasmid #115435 | pRPL28(H39L) SpHIS5 (pNTI665) | addgene full sequence | sequence record 225415 | Addgene NGS Result
GCGCGGGGAGAGGCGGTTTGCGTATTGGGCGCTCTTCCGCTTCCTCGCTCACTGACTCGCTGCGCTCGGT
CGTTCGGCTGCGGCGAGCGGTATCAGCTCACTCAAAGGCGGTAATACGGTTATCCACAGAATCAGGGGAT
AACGCAGGAAAGAACATGTGAGCAAAAGGCCAGCAAAAGGCCAGGAACCGTAAAAAGGCCGCGTTGCTGG
CGTTTTTCCATAGGCTCCGCCCCCCTGACGAGCATCACAAAAATCGACGCTCAAGTCAGAGGTGGCGAAA
CCCGACAGGACTATAAAGATACCAGGCGTTTCCCCCTGGAAGCTCCCTCGTGCGCTCTCCTGTTCCGACC
CTGCCGCTTACCGGATACCTGTCCGCCTTTCTCCCTTCGGGAAGCGTGGCGCTTTCTCATAGCTCACGCT
GTAGGTATCTCAGTTCGGTGTAGGTCGTTCGCTCCAAGCTGGGCTGTGTGCACGAACCCCCCGTTCAGCC
CGACCGCTGCGCCTTATCCGGTAACTATCGTCTTGAGTCCAACCCGGTAAGACACGACTTATCGCCACTG
GCAGCAGCCACTGGTAACAGGATTAGCAGAGCGAGGTATGTAGGCGGTGCTACAGAGTTCTTGAAGTGGT
GGCCTAACTACGGCTACACTAGAAGAACAGTATTTGGTATCTGCGCTCTGCTGAAGCCAGTTACCTTCGG
AAAAAGAGTTGGTAGCTCTTGATCCGGCAAACAAACCACCGCTGGTAGCGGTGGTTTTTTTGTTTGCAAG
CAGCAGATTACGCGCAGAAAAAAAGGATCTCAAGAAGATCCTTTGATCTTTTCTACGGGGTCTGACGCTC
AGTGGAACGAAAACTCACGTTAAGGGATTTTGGTCATGAGATTATCAAAAAGGATCTTCACCTAGATCCT
TTTAAATTAAAAATGAAGTTTTAAATCAATCTAAAGTATATATGAGTAAACTTGGTCTGACAGTTACCAA
TGCTTAATCAGTGAGGCACCTATCTCAGCGATCTGTCTATTTCGTTCATCCATAGTTGCCTGACTCCCCG
TCGTGTAGATAACTACGATACGGGAGGGCTTACCATCTGGCCCCAGTGCTGCAATGATACCGCGAGACCC
ACGCTCACCGGCTCCAGATTTATCAGCAATAAACCAGCCAGCCGGAAGGGCCGAGCGCAGAAGTGGTCCT
GCAACTTTATCCGCCTCCATCCAGTCTATTAATTGTTGCCGGGAAGCTAGAGTAAGTAGTTCGCCAGTTA
ATAGTTTGCGCAACGTTGTTGCCATTGCTACAGGCATCGTGGTGTCACGCTCGTCGTTTGGTATGGCTTC
ATTCAGCTCCGGTTCCCAACGATCAAGGCGAGTTACATGATCCCCCATGTTGTGCAAAAAAGCGGTTAGC
TCCTTCGGTCCTCCGATCGTTGTCAGAAGTAAGTTGGCCGCAGTGTTATCACTCATGGTTATGGCAGCAC
TGCATAATTCTCTTACTGTCATGCCATCCGTAAGATGCTTTTCTGTGACTGGTGAGTACTCAACCAAGTC
ATTCTGAGAATAGTGTATGCGGCGACCGAGTTGCTCTTGCCCGGCGTCAATACGGGATAATACCGCGCCA
CATAGCAGAACTTTAAAAGTGCTCATCATTGGAAAACGTTCTTCGGGGCGAAAACTCTCAAGGATCTTAC
CGCTGTTGAGATCCAGTTCGATGTAACCCACTCGTGCACCCAACTGATCTTCAGCATCTTTTACTTTCAC
CAGCGTTTCTGGGTGAGCAAAAACAGGAAGGCAAAATGCCGCAAAAAAGGGAATAAGGGCGACACGGAAA
TGTTGAATACTCATACTCTTCCTTTTTCAATATTATTGAAGCATTTATCAGGGTTATTGTCTCATGAGCG
GATACATATTTGAATGTATTTAGAAAAATAAACAAATAGGGGTTCCGCGCACATTTCCCCGAAAAGTGCC
ACCTGACGTCTAAGAAACCATTATTATCATGACATTAACCTATAAAAATAGGCGTATCACGAGGCCCTTT
CGTCTCGCGCGTTTCGGTGATGACGGTGAAAACCTCTGACACATGCAGCTCCCGGAGACGGTCACAGCTT
GTCTGTAAGCGGATGCCGGGAGCAGACAAGCCCGTCAGGGCGCGTCAGCGGGTGTTGGCGGGTGTCGGGG
CTGGCTTAACTATGCGGCATCAGAGCAGATTGTACTGAGAGTGCACCATATGGACATATTGTCGTTAGAA
CGCGGCTACAATTAATACATAACCTTATGTATCATACACATACGATTTAGGTGACACTATAGAACGCGGC
CGCCAGCTGAAGCTTCGTACGCTGCAGGTCCTTTTCATCACGTGCTATAAAAATAATTATAATTTAAATT
TTTTAATATAAATATATAAATTAAAAATAGAAAGTAAAAAAAGAAATTAAAGAAAAAATAGTTTTTGTTT
TCCGAAGATGTAAAAGACTCTAGGGGGATCGCCAACAAATACTACCTTTTATCTTGCTCTTCCTGCTCTC
AGGTATTAATGCCGAATTGTTTCATCTTGTCTGTGTAGAAGACCACACACGAAAATCCTGTGATTTTACA
TTTTACTTATCGTTAATCGAATGTATATCTATTTAATCTGCTTTTCTTGTCTAATAAATATATATGTAAA
GTACGCTTTTTGTTGAAATTTTTTAAACCTTTGTTTATTTTTTTTTCTTCATTCCGTAACTCTTCTACCT
TCTTTATTTACTTTCTAAAATCCAAATACAAAACATAAAAATAAATAAACACAGAGTAAATTCCCAAATT
ATTCCATCATTAAAAGATACGAGGCGCGTGTAAGTTACAGGCAAGCGATCCGTCCGGATCCAAATTATGC
CACCGTTACCTTACGTTTCATGGTTAATCATCGTTTACTGCCGCCTATGAGCGTAAGCTAATGTTATAAA
GAAACAAGCTATAATATTGTTAAATATAGTTGATCAACAGCATTGTAATGATTACAAGAGACGAGGTGGA
ATGAACCTTATGAAATGCGTATTATATATAAACTGTAATAAGAGCTAAGTTGAATTGAAATCTACGATAC
TTGATGTTGACATTATAGCACTAGTTCCCAGGAAACCCTTTCGAAAAACACAGCAAAAACAAGAGTACTG
TAACCAATGTAACATCTGTACACCAGGGACCCACACATTACCAAAATCAAAATTATTTTTCTAATGCCTG
TTATTTTTCCTATTTTTCCTCTGGCGCGTGAATAGCCCGCAGAGACGCAAACAATTTTCCTCGCAGTTTT
TCGCTTGTTTAATGCGTATTTTCCCAGATAGGTTCAAACCTTTCATCTGTATCCCGTATATTTAAGATGG
CGTTTGCTTTCTCCGTTGATTTTTTTCCTTCTTAGTGATTTTTTTGCATTAAATCCCAGAACAATCATCC
AACTAATCAAGAATGCCTTCCAGATTCACTAAGACTAGAAAGCACAGAGGTCACGTCTCAGGTATGTAGT
TCCATTTGGAAGAGGGAATGAAAGAACCAAGACGGTGACTTTTTTTTTAGTGTTGTGCAACCAATATGTC
GTGTGTATATCATGGTACAGGAGAATGTCAATCAGCTAAGTGTACTCAACATATTTCTTTGTGTTTTGAT
TGCGAACTTTGTATTACCATCTCACTGTTGAGACGGCTTATTTGAGGTAATAGCTCGAGTAAATGTACTC
TTCCATCGCAAACTGAGCAAAAAGAAAGTGTGCATAGCCTTTGTCATACTTCTCCTTTATTATACCATGA
TATTCAGAACAGTCATACTGTCTACTCATTTTACGGCTATAAAAGGTAACTTTCATTTAGATTATGGAAA
GCACTAATTATCGCTGTATCAATTGAAATGGTTGTAGAGAGCGCAATTATGAAAAAGAGTTACCACGTTT
CTTTTGTTTCGATAAAATGTCCAGTTGAAAACCTGTTTTACTAACGATTTAAAAATTGTATTTCATTACA
ATATTTTTTTTGTACAGCCGGTAAAGGTCGTATCGGTAAGCACAGAAAGCACCCCGGTGGTAGAGGTATG
GCCGGTGGTCAATTGCACCACAGAATTAACATGGATAAATACCATCCAGGTTATTTCGGTAAGGTTGGTA
TGAGATACTTCCACAAGCAACAAGCTCATTTCTGGAAGCCAGTCTTGAACTTGGACAAATTGTGGACATT
GATCCCAGAAGACAAGAGAGACCAATACTTGAAATCTGCTTCTAAGGAAACTGCTCCAGTTATTGACACT
TTGGCAGCCGGTTACGGTAAGATCTTGGGTAAGGGTAGAATTCCAAATGTTCCAGTTATCGTCAAAGCTA
GATTCGTCTCCAAGTTGGCTGAAGAAAAAATCAGAGCTGCTGGTGGTGTTGTTGAATTGATCGCTTAAGC
GCATCAACAAAAACTCTATGTATTTTCCAATAAATTATATATCTTCAGTTTAATCTAATTCAACATCTAC
TTCTGTATTATTTCTATCACCCATTTTCACCGTTTTTTCGTCTTGTCTATTTTGAAGTTACCAGTGGCAG
ATCCCAACGCTTTTATCGCGCTAGCACTTCTAAATAAGCGAATTTCTTATGATTTATGATTTTTATTATT
AAATAAGTTATAAAAAAAATAAGTGTATACAAATTTTAAAGTGACTCTTAGGTTTTAAAACGAAAATTCT
TATTCTTGAGTAACTCTTTCCTGTAGGTCAGGTTGCTTTCTCAGGTATAGTATGAGGTCGCTCTTATTGA
CCACACCTCTACCGGCAGATCCGCTAGGGATAACAGGGTAATATAGATCTGTTTAGCTTGCCTCGTCCCC
GCCGGGTCACCCGGCCAGCGACATGGAGGCCCAGAATACCCTCCTTGACAGTCTTGACGTGCGCAGCTCA
GGGGCATGATGTGACTGTCGCCCGTACATTTAGCCCATACATCCCCATGTATAATCATTTGCATCCATAC
ATTTTGATGGCCGCACGGCGCGAAGCAAAAATTACGGCTCCTCGCTGCAGACCTGCGAGCAGGGAAACGC
TCCCCTCACAGACGCGTTGAATTGTCCCCACGCCGCGCCCCTGTAGAGAAATATAAAAGGTTAGGATTTG
CCACTGAGGTTCTTCTTTCATATACTTCCTTTTAAAATCTTGCTAGGATACAGTTCTCACATCACATCCG
AACATAAACAACCATGGGTAGGAGGGCTTTTGTAGAAAGAAATACGAACGAAACGAAAATCAGCGTTGCC
ATCGCTTTGGACAAAGCTCCCTTACCTGAAGAGTCGAATTTTATTGATGAACTTATAACTTCCAAGCATA
CAAACCAAAAGGGAGAACAAGTAATCCAAGTAGACACGGGAATTGGATTCTTGGATCACATGTATCATGC
ACTGGCTAAACATGCAGGCTGGAGCTTACGACTTTACTCAAGAGGTGATTTAATCATCGATGATCATCAC
ACTGCAGAAGATACTGCTATTGCACTTGGTATTGCATTCAAGCAGGCTATGAGTAACTTTGCCGGCGTTA
AAAGATTTGGACATGCTTATTGTCCACTTGACGAAGCTCTTTCTAGAAGCGTAGTTGACTTGTCGGGACG
GCCCTATGCTGTTATCGATTTGGGATTAAAGCGTGAAAAGGTTGGGGAATTGTCCTGTGAAATGATCCCT
CACTTACTATATTCCTTTTCGGTAGCAGCTGGAATTACTTTGCATGTTACCTGCTTATATGGTAGTAATG
ACCATCATCGTGCTGAAAGCGCTTTTAAATCTCTGGCTGTTGCCATGCGCGCGGCTACTAGTCTTACTGG
AAGTTCTGAAGTCCCAAGCACGAAGGGAGTGTTGTAAAGAGTACTGACAATAAAAAGATTCTTGTTTTCA
AGAACTTGTCATTTGTATAGTTTTTTTATATTGTAGTTGTTCTATTTTAATCAAATGTTAGCGTGATTTA
TATTTTTTTTCGCCTCGACATCATCTGCCCAGATGCGAAGTTAAGTGCGCAGAAAGTAATATCATGCGTC
AATCGTATGTGAATGCTGGTCGCTATACTGCTGTCGATTCGATACTAACGCCGCCATCCAGTTTAAACGA
GCTCGAATTCATCGATGATATCAGATCCACTAGTGGCCTATGCGGCCGCGGATCTGCCGGTCTCCCTATA
GTGAGTCGTATTAATTTCGATAAGCCAGGTTAACCTGCATTAATGAATCGGCCAAC
